>Addgene plasmid #14729 | pCGN R-Ras 87L | addgene partial sequence | sequence record 21262 | 14729 with CMV-F
TTAGCAGAGCTCGTTAGTGAACCGTCAGATCGCCTGGAGACGCCATCCACGCTGTTTTGACCTCCATAGA
AGACACCGGGACCGATCCAGCCTCCGGGGGATCTTGGTGGCGTGAAACTCCCGCACCTCTTCGGCCAGCG
CCTTGTAGAAGCGCGTATGGCTTCTAGCTATCCTTATGACGTGCCTGACTATGCCAGCCTGGGAGGACCT
TCTAGCGGATCCGCGGATCCAGCGAGACACACAAGCTGGTGGTCGTGGGCGGCGGCGGCGTGGGCAAGAG
CGCGCTGACCATCCAGTTCATCCAGTCCTACTTCGTGTCTGACTACGACCCCACTATTGAGGACTCCTAC
ACGAAGATCTGCAGTGTGGATGGCATCCCAGCCCGGCTGGACATCCTGGACACCGCGGGCCTGGAAGAGT
TCGGGGCCATGAGAGAGCAGTACATGCGTGCTGGCCACGGCTTCCTGCTGGTGTTCGCCATTAACGACCG
GCAGAGTTTCAACGAGGTGGGCAAGCTCTTCACGCAGATTCTGCGGGTCAAGGACCGCGACGACTTCCCC
GTTGTGTTGGTCGGGAACAAGGCAGATCTGGAGTCACAGCGCCAGGTCCCCCGATCAGAAGCCTCTGCCT
TCGGCGCCTCCCACCACGTGGCCTACTTTGAGGCCTCGGCCAAACTGCGTCTCAACGTGGACGAGGCTTT
TGAGCAGCTGGTGCGGGCTGTCCGGAAATACCAGGAACAAGAGCTCCCACCGAGCCCTCCNAGTGCCCCA
GGAGAAAGGCGGGGCTGCCCTGCGTCCTCCTGTAGGNCGCCAAAATAAA
