[The description below was written by a language model from this plasmid's Addgene catalogue record.]
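Description:
pCGN R-Ras 87L is a mammalian expression plasmid built on the pCGN backbone (about 7.5 kb without insert) that carries a roughly 680 bp human R-Ras (RRAS) coding sequence bearing the 87L mutation. The insert was cloned by restriction digestion into a BamHI site that is retained at both ends, so the fragment can be released with that single enzyme, although orientation is not forced by the cloning strategy. The backbone supplies an N-terminal HA epitope tag, so the protein is produced as an HA–R-Ras fusion that can be detected or immunoprecipitated with anti-HA antibodies, independently of endogenous R-Ras. The record does not name the promoter explicitly, but the listed CMV forward sequencing primer suggests that a CMV promoter lies upstream of the tagged insert.

In bacteria the plasmid is maintained at high copy number under ampicillin selection. In mammalian cells a hygromycin resistance marker allows selection of stably transfected populations in addition to transient expression. The record does not describe the functional consequence of the 87L substitution. From general knowledge of Ras family proteins, this position in R-Ras corresponds to residue 61 of H-Ras, where leucine substitution impairs GTP hydrolysis and yields a constitutively active, GTP-bound protein. The construct belongs to a set of mammalian expression vectors made for analysing Ras family function. It is suited to studies of R-Ras signalling and its cellular effects, such as comparisons with wild-type or other mutant Ras family proteins. No feature table accompanies the record, so the origin of replication, polyadenylation signals and other backbone elements cannot be described.
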