Addgene plasmid #14729: pCGN R-Ras 87L
Depositing lab: Adrienne Cox. Depositing organization: University of North Carolina at Chapel Hill. Publication: Mammalian expression vectors for Ras family proteins: generation and use of expression constructs to analyze Ras family function. Fiordalisi JJ, Johnson RL 2nd, Ulku AS, Der CJ, Cox AD. Methods Enzymol. 2001;332:3-36. doi: 10.1016/s0076-6879(01)32189-4. PubMed 11305105.
Backbone
  Vector backbone: pCGN
  Backbone size w/o insert (bp): 7500
  Vector type: Mammalian Expression
  Selectable markers: Hygromycin
Growth in bacteria
  Bacterial resistance: Ampicillin, 100 μg/mL
  Growth temperature: 37°C
  Growth strain: DH5alpha
  Copy number: High Copy
Gene/Insert
  Gene/Insert name: R-ras
  Species: H. sapiens (human)
  Insert size (bp): 680
  Mutation: 87L
  Entrez Gene: RRAS (a.k.a. R-Ras)
  Tag / fusion protein: HA (N terminal on backbone)
  Cloning method: Restriction Enzyme; 5′ cloning site BamHI (not destroyed); 3′ cloning site BamHI (not destroyed)
  Sequencing primers: 5′ CMV-F
Terms and licenses: Academic/Nonprofit Terms; Industry Terms: Not Available to Industry
How to cite: pCGN R-Ras 87L was a gift from Adrienne Cox (Addgene plasmid # 14729)
